>Addgene plasmid #228574 | pX330-U6-MYC-Guide-hSpCas9 | addgene full sequence | sequence record 457356 | Addgene NGS Result
CATGTGAGGGCCTATTTCCCATGATTCCTTCATATTTGCATATACGATACAAGGCTGTTAGAGAGATAAT
TGGAATTAATTTGACTGTAAACACAAAGATATTAGTACAAAATACGTGACGTAGAAAGTAATAATTTCTT
GGGTAGTTTGCAGTTTTAAAATTATGTTTTAAAATGGACTATCATATGCTTACCGTAACTTGAAAGTATT
TCGATTTCTTGGCTTTATATATCTTGTGGAAAGGACGAAACACCGGGAGAGCTTGTGGACCGAGCGTTTT
AGAGCTAGAAATAGCAAGTTAAAATAAGGCTAGTCCGTTATCAACTTGAAAAAGTGGCACCGAGTCGGTG
CTTTTTTGTTTTAGAGCTAGAAATAGCAAGTTAAAATAAGGCTAGTCCGTTTTTAGCGCGTGCGCCAATT
CTGCAGACAAATGGCTCTAGAGGTACCCGTTACATAACTTACGGTAAATGGCCCGCCTGGCTGACCGCCC
AACGACCCCCGCCCATTGACGTCAATAGTAACGCCAATAGGGACTTTCCATTGACGTCAATGGGTGGAGT
ATTTACGGTAAACTGCCCACTTGGCAGTACATCAAGTGTATCATATGCCAAGTACGCCCCCTATTGACGT
CAATGACGGTAAATGGCCCGCCTGGCATTGTGCCCAGTACATGACCTTATGGGACTTTCCTACTTGGCAG
TACATCTACGTATTAGTCATCGCTATTACCATGGTCGAGGTGAGCCCCACGTTCTGCTTCACTCTCCCCA
TCTCCCCCCCCTCCCCACCCCCAATTTTGTATTTATTTATTTTTTAATTATTTTGTGCAGCGATGGGGGC
GGGGGGGGGGGGGGGGCGCGCGCCGGGCGGGGCGGGGCGGGGGGAGGGGGGGGGGGGGGCGAGGCGGAGA
GGTGCGGCGGCAGCCAATCAGAGCGGCGCGCTCCGAAAGTTTCCTTTTATGGCGAGGCGGCGGCGGCGGC
GGCCCTATAAAAAGCGAAGCGCGCGGCGGGCGGGAGTCGCTGCGCGCTGCCTTCGCCCCGTGCCCCGCTC
CGCCGCCGCCTCGCGCCGCCCGCCCCGGCTCTGACTGACCGCGTTACTCCCACAGGTGAGCGGGCGGGAC
GGCCCTTCTCCTCCGGGCTGTAATTAGCTGAGCAAGAGGTAAGGGTTTAAGGGATGGTTGGTTGGTGGGG
TATTAATGTTTAATTACCTGGAGCACCTGCCTGAAATCACTTTTTTTCAGGTTGGACCGGTGCCACCATG
GACTATAAGGACCACGACGGAGACTACAAGGATCATGATATTGATTACAAAGACGATGACGATAAGATGG
CCCCAAAGAAGAAGCGGAAGGTCGGTATCCACGGAGTCCCAGCAGCCGACAAGAAGTACAGCATCGGCCT
GGACATCGGCACCAACTCTGTGGGCTGGGCCGTGATCACCGACGAGTACAAGGTGCCCAGCAAGAAATTC
AAGGTGCTGGGCAACACCGACCGGCACAGCATCAAGAAGAACCTGATCGGAGCCCTGCTGTTCGACAGCG
GCGAAACAGCCGAGGCCACCCGGCTGAAGAGAACCGCCAGAAGAAGATACACCAGACGGAAGAACCGGAT
CTGCTATCTGCAAGAGATCTTCAGCAACGAGATGGCCAAGGTGGACGACAGCTTCTTCCACAGACTGGAA
GAGTCCTTCCTGGTGGAAGAGGATAAGAAGCACGAGCGGCACCCCATCTTCGGCAACATCGTGGACGAGG
TGGCCTACCACGAGAAGTACCCCACCATCTACCACCTGAGAAAGAAACTGGTGGACAGCACCGACAAGGC
CGACCTGCGGCTGATCTATCTGGCCCTGGCCCACATGATCAAGTTCCGGGGCCACTTCCTGATCGAGGGC
GACCTGAACCCCGACAACAGCGACGTGGACAAGCTGTTCATCCAGCTGGTGCAGACCTACAACCAGCTGT
TCGAGGAAAACCCCATCAACGCCAGCGGCGTGGACGCCAAGGCCATCCTGTCTGCCAGACTGAGCAAGAG
CAGACGGCTGGAAAATCTGATCGCCCAGCTGCCCGGCGAGAAGAAGAATGGCCTGTTCGGAAACCTGATT
GCCCTGAGCCTGGGCCTGACCCCCAACTTCAAGAGCAACTTCGACCTGGCCGAGGATGCCAAACTGCAGC
TGAGCAAGGACACCTACGACGACGACCTGGACAACCTGCTGGCCCAGATCGGCGACCAGTACGCCGACCT
GTTTCTGGCCGCCAAGAACCTGTCCGACGCCATCCTGCTGAGCGACATCCTGAGAGTGAACACCGAGATC
ACCAAGGCCCCCCTGAGCGCCTCTATGATCAAGAGATACGACGAGCACCACCAGGACCTGACCCTGCTGA
AAGCTCTCGTGCGGCAGCAGCTGCCTGAGAAGTACAAAGAGATTTTCTTCGACCAGAGCAAGAACGGCTA
CGCCGGCTACATTGACGGCGGAGCCAGCCAGGAAGAGTTCTACAAGTTCATCAAGCCCATCCTGGAAAAG
ATGGACGGCACCGAGGAACTGCTCGTGAAGCTGAACAGAGAGGACCTGCTGCGGAAGCAGCGGACCTTCG
ACAACGGCAGCATCCCCCACCAGATCCACCTGGGAGAGCTGCACGCCATTCTGCGGCGGCAGGAAGATTT
TTACCCATTCCTGAAGGACAACCGGGAAAAGATCGAGAAGATCCTGACCTTCCGCATCCCCTACTACGTG
GGCCCTCTGGCCAGGGGAAACAGCAGATTCGCCTGGATGACCAGAAAGAGCGAGGAAACCATCACCCCCT
GGAACTTCGAGGAAGTGGTGGACAAGGGCGCTTCCGCCCAGAGCTTCATCGAGCGGATGACCAACTTCGA
TAAGAACCTGCCCAACGAGAAGGTGCTGCCCAAGCACAGCCTGCTGTACGAGTACTTCACCGTGTATAAC
GAGCTGACCAAAGTGAAATACGTGACCGAGGGAATGAGAAAGCCCGCCTTCCTGAGCGGCGAGCAGAAAA
AGGCCATCGTGGACCTGCTGTTCAAGACCAACCGGAAAGTGACCGTGAAGCAGCTGAAAGAGGACTACTT
CAAGAAAATCGAGTGCTTCGACTCCGTGGAAATCTCCGGCGTGGAAGATCGGTTCAACGCCTCCCTGGGC
ACATACCACGATCTGCTGAAAATTATCAAGGACAAGGACTTCCTGGACAATGAGGAAAACGAGGACATTC
TGGAAGATATCGTGCTGACCCTGACACTGTTTGAGGACAGAGAGATGATCGAGGAACGGCTGAAAACCTA
TGCCCACCTGTTCGACGACAAAGTGATGAAGCAGCTGAAGCGGCGGAGATACACCGGCTGGGGCAGGCTG
AGCCGGAAGCTGATCAACGGCATCCGGGACAAGCAGTCCGGCAAGACAATCCTGGATTTCCTGAAGTCCG
ACGGCTTCGCCAACAGAAACTTCATGCAGCTGATCCACGACGACAGCCTGACCTTTAAAGAGGACATCCA
GAAAGCCCAGGTGTCCGGCCAGGGCGATAGCCTGCACGAGCACATTGCCAATCTGGCCGGCAGCCCCGCC
ATTAAGAAGGGCATCCTGCAGACAGTGAAGGTGGTGGACGAGCTCGTGAAAGTGATGGGCCGGCACAAGC
CCGAGAACATCGTGATCGAAATGGCCAGAGAGAACCAGACCACCCAGAAGGGACAGAAGAACAGCCGCGA
GAGAATGAAGCGGATCGAAGAGGGCATCAAAGAGCTGGGCAGCCAGATCCTGAAAGAACACCCCGTGGAA
AACACCCAGCTGCAGAACGAGAAGCTGTACCTGTACTACCTGCAGAATGGGCGGGATATGTACGTGGACC
AGGAACTGGACATCAACCGGCTGTCCGACTACGATGTGGACCATATCGTGCCTCAGAGCTTTCTGAAGGA
CGACTCCATCGACAACAAGGTGCTGACCAGAAGCGACAAGAACCGGGGCAAGAGCGACAACGTGCCCTCC
GAAGAGGTCGTGAAGAAGATGAAGAACTACTGGCGGCAGCTGCTGAACGCCAAGCTGATTACCCAGAGAA
AGTTCGACAATCTGACCAAGGCCGAGAGAGGCGGCCTGAGCGAACTGGATAAGGCCGGCTTCATCAAGAG
ACAGCTGGTGGAAACCCGGCAGATCACAAAGCACGTGGCACAGATCCTGGACTCCCGGATGAACACTAAG
TACGACGAGAATGACAAGCTGATCCGGGAAGTGAAAGTGATCACCCTGAAGTCCAAGCTGGTGTCCGATT
TCCGGAAGGATTTCCAGTTTTACAAAGTGCGCGAGATCAACAACTACCACCACGCCCACGACGCCTACCT
GAACGCCGTCGTGGGAACCGCCCTGATCAAAAAGTACCCTAAGCTGGAAAGCGAGTTCGTGTACGGCGAC
TACAAGGTGTACGACGTGCGGAAGATGATCGCCAAGAGCGAGCAGGAAATCGGCAAGGCTACCGCCAAGT
ACTTCTTCTACAGCAACATCATGAACTTTTTCAAGACCGAGATTACCCTGGCCAACGGCGAGATCCGGAA
GCGGCCTCTGATCGAGACAAACGGCGAAACCGGGGAGATCGTGTGGGATAAGGGCCGGGATTTTGCCACC
GTGCGGAAAGTGCTGAGCATGCCCCAAGTGAATATCGTGAAAAAGACCGAGGTGCAGACAGGCGGCTTCA
GCAAAGAGTCTATCCTGCCCAAGAGGAACAGCGATAAGCTGATCGCCAGAAAGAAGGACTGGGACCCTAA
GAAGTACGGCGGCTTCGACAGCCCCACCGTGGCCTATTCTGTGCTGGTGGTGGCCAAAGTGGAAAAGGGC
AAGTCCAAGAAACTGAAGAGTGTGAAAGAGCTGCTGGGGATCACCATCATGGAAAGAAGCAGCTTCGAGA
AGAATCCCATCGACTTTCTGGAAGCCAAGGGCTACAAAGAAGTGAAAAAGGACCTGATCATCAAGCTGCC
TAAGTACTCCCTGTTCGAGCTGGAAAACGGCCGGAAGAGAATGCTGGCCTCTGCCGGCGAACTGCAGAAG
GGAAACGAACTGGCCCTGCCCTCCAAATATGTGAACTTCCTGTACCTGGCCAGCCACTATGAGAAGCTGA
AGGGCTCCCCCGAGGATAATGAGCAGAAACAGCTGTTTGTGGAACAGCACAAGCACTACCTGGACGAGAT
CATCGAGCAGATCAGCGAGTTCTCCAAGAGAGTGATCCTGGCCGACGCTAATCTGGACAAAGTGCTGTCC
GCCTACAACAAGCACCGGGATAAGCCCATCAGAGAGCAGGCCGAGAATATCATCCACCTGTTTACCCTGA
CCAATCTGGGAGCCCCTGCCGCCTTCAAGTACTTTGACACCACCATCGACCGGAAGAGGTACACCAGCAC
CAAAGAGGTGCTGGACGCCACCCTGATCCACCAGAGCATCACCGGCCTGTACGAGACACGGATCGACCTG
TCTCAGCTGGGAGGCGACAAAAGGCCGGCGGCCACGAAAAAGGCCGGCCAGGCAAAAAAGAAAAAGTAAG
AATTCCTAGAGCTCGCTGATCAGCCTCGACTGTGCCTTCTAGTTGCCAGCCATCTGTTGTTTGCCCCTCC
CCCGTGCCTTCCTTGACCCTGGAAGGTGCCACTCCCACTGTCCTTTCCTAATAAAATGAGGAAATTGCAT
CGCATTGTCTGAGTAGGTGTCATTCTATTCTGGGGGGTGGGGTGGGGCAGGACAGCAAGGGGGAGGATTG
GGAAGAGAATAGCAGGCATGCTGGGGAGCGGCCGCAGGAACCCCTAGTGATGGAGTTGGCCACTCCCTCT
CTGCGCGCTCGCTCGCTCACTGAGGCCGGGCGACCAAAGGTCGCCCGACGCCCGGGCTTTGCCCGGGCGG
CCTCAGTGAGCGAGCGAGCGCGCAGCTGCCTGCAGGGGCGCCTGATGCGGTATTTTCTCCTTACGCATCT
GTGCGGTATTTCACACCGCATA
[95 nt withheld, positions 5973-6067]
T
[46 nt withheld, positions 6069-6114]
C
[141 nt withheld, positions 6116-6256]
CCTTTGACGTTGGAGTCCACGTTCTTT
[37 nt withheld, positions 6284-6320]
ACTCTATCTCGGGCTATTCTTTTGATTTATAAGGGATTTTGCCGATTTCGGTCTATTGGTTAAAAAATGA
GCTGATTTAACAAAAATTTAACGCGAATTTTAACAAAATATTAACGTTTACAATTTTATGGTGCACTCTC
AGTACAATCTGCTCTGATGCCGCATAGTTAAGCCAGCCCCGACACCCGCCAACACCCGCTGACGCGCCCT
GACGGGCTTGTCTGCTCCCGGCATCCGCTTACAGACAAGCTGTGACCGTCTCCGGGAGCTGCATGTGTCA
GAGGTTTTCACCGTCATCACCGAAACGCGCGAGACGAAAGGGCCTCGTGATACGCCTATTTTTATAGGTT
AATGTCATGATAATAATGGTTTCTTAGACGTCAGGTGGCACTTTTCGGGGAAATGTGCGCGGAACCCCTA
TTTGTTTATTTTTCTAAATACATTCAAATATGTATCCGCTCATGAGACAATAACCCTGATAAATGCTTCA
ATAATATTGAAAAAGGAAGAGTATGAGTATTCAACATTTCCGTGTCGCCCTTATTCCCTTTTTTGCGGCA
TTTTGCCTTCCTGTTTTTGCTCACCCAGAAACGCTGGTGAAAGTAAAAGATGCTGAAGATCAGTTGGGTG
CACGAGTGGGTTACATCGAACTGGATCTCAACAGCGGTAAGATCCTTGAGAGTTTTCGCCCCGAAGAACG
TTTTCCAATGATGAGCACTTTTAAAGTTCTGCTATGTGGCGCGGTATTATCCCGTATTGACGCCGGGCAA
GAGCAACTCGGTCGCCGCATACACTATTCTCAGAATGACTTGGTTGAGTACTCACCAGTCACAGAAAAGC
ATCTTACGGATGGCATGACAGTAAGAGAATTATGCAGTGCTGCCATAACCATGAGTGATAACACTGCGGC
CAACTTACTTCTGACAACGATCGGAGGACCGAAGGAGCTAACCGCTTTTTTGCACAACATGGGGGATCAT
GTAACTCGCCTTGATCGTTGGGAACCGGAGCTGAATGAAGCCATACCAAACGACGAGCGTGACACCACGA
TGCCTGTAGCAATGGCAACAACGTTGCGCAAACTATTAACTGGCGAACTACTTACTCTAGCTTCCCGGCA
ACAATTAATAGACTGGATGGAGGCGGATAAAGTTGCAGGACCACTTCTGCGCTCGGCCCTTCCGGCTGGC
TGGTTTATTGCTGATAAATCTGGAGCCGGTGAGCGTGGAAGCCGCGGTATCATTGCAGCACTGGGGCCAG
ATGGTAAGCCCTCCCGTATCGTAGTTATCTACACGACGGGGAGTCAGGCAACTATGGATGAACGAAATAG
ACAGATCGCTGAGATAGGTGCCTCACTGATTAAGCATTGGTAACTGTCAGACCAAGTTTACTCATATATA
CTTTAGATTGATTTAAAACTTCATTTTTAATTTAAAAGGATCTAGGTGAAGATCCTTTTTGATAATCTCA
TGACCAAAATCCCTTAACGTGAGTTTTCGTTCCACTGAGCGTCAGACCCCGTAGAAAAGATCAAAGGATC
TTCTTGAGATCCTTTTTTTCTGCGCGTAATCTGCTGCTTGCAAACAAAAAAACCACCGCTACCAGCGGTG
GTTTGTTTGCCGGATCAAGAGCTACCAACTCTTTTTCCGAAGGTAACTGGCTTCAGCAGAGCGCAGATAC
CAAATACTGTTCTTCTAGTGTAGCCGTAGTTAGGCCACCACTTCAAGAACTCTGTAGCACCGCCTACATA
CCTCGCTCTGCTAATCCTGTTACCAGTGGCTGCTGCCAGTGGCGATAAGTCGTGTCTTACCGGGTTGGAC
TCAAGACGATAGTTACCGGATAAGGCGCAGCGGTCGGGCTGAACGGGGGGTTCGTGCACACAGCCCAGCT
TGGAGCGAACGACCTACACCGAACTGAGATACCTACAGCGTGAGCTATGAGAAAGCGCCACGCTTCCCGA
AGGGAGAAAGGCGGACAGGTATCCGGTAAGCGGCAGGGTCGGAACAGGAGAGCGCACGAGGGAGCTTCCA
GGGGGAAACGCCTGGTATCTTTATAGTCCTGTCGGGTTTCGCCACCTCTGACTTGAGCGTCGATTTTTGT
GATGCTCGTCAGGGGGGCGGAGCCTATGGAAAAACGCCAGCAACGCGGCCTTTTTACGGTTCCTGGCCTT
TTGCTGGCCTTTTGCTCA
Features (pLannotate 1.2.2; 18 found; start..end, strand, type, name):
      6..246     +  promoter       U6 promoter: RNA polymerase III promoter for human U6 snRNA
    276..351     +  misc_RNA       gRNA scaffold: guide RNA scaffold for the Streptococcus pyogenes CRISPR/Cas9 system
    358..401     +  misc_RNA       gRNA scaffold (fragment): guide RNA scaffold for the Streptococcus pyogenes CRISPR/Cas9 system
    448..733     +  enhancer       CMV enhancer: human cytomegalovirus immediate early enhancer; contains an 18-bp deletion relative to the standard CMV enhancer
    735..1012    +  promoter       chicken β-actin promoter: No description available
   1013..1240    +  intron         hybrid intron: hybrid between chicken β-actin (CBA) and minute virus of mice (MMV) introns (Gray et al., 2011)
   1378..2979    +  CDS            Cas9(N): N-terminal portion of Streptococcus pyogenes Cas9 (Zetsche et al., 2015)
   2980..5478    +  CDS            Cas9(C): C-terminal portion of Streptococcus pyogenes Cas9 (Zetsche et al., 2015)
   5479..5526    +  CDS            nucleoplasmin NLS: bipartite nuclear localization signal from nucleoplasmin
   5560..5671    +  polyA_signal   bGH poly(A) signal: bovine growth hormone polyadenylation signal
   5776..5916    +  repeat_region  AAV2 ITR: inverted terminal repeat of adeno-associated virus serotype 2 inverted
   5921..5972    -  misc_feature   bom (fragment): basis of mobility region from pBR322
   5991..6446    +  rep_origin     f1 ori (sequence partly withheld): f1 bacteriophage origin of replication; arrow indicates direction of (+) strand synthesis
   6447..6496    -  misc_feature   bom (fragment): basis of mobility region from pBR322
   6598..6633    -  CDS            rop (fragment): Rop protein, which maintains plasmids at low copy number; rop
   6728..6832    +  promoter       AmpR promoter: bla
   6833..7693    +  CDS            AmpR: β-lactamase; bla; confers resistance to ampicillin, carbenicillin, and related antibiotics
   7864..8452    +  rep_origin     ori: high-copy-number ColE1/pMB1/pBR322/pUC origin of replication
