[The description below was written by a language model from this plasmid's Addgene catalogue record and pLannotate feature annotations shown in this document.]
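Description:
pX330-U6-MYC-Guide-hSpCas9 is a mammalian CRISPR expression plasmid built on the pX330 backbone, which delivers both a single guide RNA and Streptococcus pyogenes Cas9 from one vector. It is propagated in bacteria as a high-copy plasmid through a ColE1/pUC-type origin and selected with ampicillin via the β-lactamase gene under its own promoter. An f1 phage origin is also present, along with small annotated fragments of the pBR322 bom and rop regions that appear to be backbone remnants. The sequenced record is about 8.5 kb.

The payload consists of two expression units. In the first, the human U6 RNA polymerase III promoter drives a guide targeting human MYC, cloned as a short oligonucleotide insert immediately upstream of the S. pyogenes gRNA scaffold; a second, partial scaffold fragment is annotated just downstream. In the second unit, a hybrid promoter made of the CMV enhancer, chicken β-actin promoter and a hybrid intron drives Cas9. The annotation tool splits Cas9 into contiguous N- and C-terminal portions that together form one continuous coding sequence. It is followed by a nucleoplasmin bipartite nuclear localization signal and terminated by the bovine growth hormone polyadenylation signal. A gap between the intron and the annotated Cas9 start is not characterised in the feature table. A single AAV2 inverted terminal repeat lies after the polyadenylation signal, but with only one ITR annotated the plasmid is not evidently configured for AAV packaging.

The stated purpose is expression of the MYC guide for CRISPR-mediated gene insertion, in which Cas9 cutting at the MYC locus would promote integration of a donor supplied separately. The record does not describe the donor or the exact cloning sites.
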