Addgene plasmid #228574: pX330-U6-MYC-Guide-hSpCas9
Purpose: Expression of human MYC gRNA; CRISPR mediated gene insertion
Depositing lab: Marcin Imielinski. Depositing organization: NYU Grossman School of Medicine.
Backbone
  Vector backbone: pX330
  Backbone manufacturer: Feng Zhang (Addgene plasmid # 42230)
  Vector type: Mammalian Expression, CRISPR
Growth in bacteria
  Bacterial resistance: Ampicillin, 100 μg/mL
  Growth temperature: 37°C
  Growth strain: Stbl3
  Copy number: High Copy
Gene/Insert
  Gene/Insert name: MYC gRNA
  gRNA/shRNA sequence: CACCGGGAGAGCTTGTGGACCGAGC
  Species: H. sapiens (human)
  Insert size (bp): 25
  Entrez Gene: MYC (a.k.a. MRTL, MYCC, bHLHe39, c-Myc)
  Cloning method: Restriction Enzyme; 5′ cloning site Unknown (unknown if destroyed); 3′ cloning site Unknown (unknown if destroyed)
Terms and licenses: Academic/Nonprofit Terms; Industry Terms: Not Available to Industry
How to cite: pX330-U6-MYC-Guide-hSpCas9 was a gift from Marcin Imielinski (Addgene plasmid # 228574 ; http://n2t.net/addgene:228574 ; RRID:Addgene_228574)
